Addgene plasmid #208788: pLVX-opto-hRIP3 dRHIM
Purpose: Inducibly expresses human RIP3, lacking RHIM domain, fused to light-activatable Cry2
Depositing lab: Petr Broz. Depositing organization: Universite de Lausanne (UNIL). Publication: Optogenetic activators of apoptosis, necroptosis, and pyroptosis. Shkarina K, Hasel de Carvalho E, Santos JC, Ramos S, Leptin M, Broz P. J Cell Biol. 2022 Jun 6;221(6). pii: 213145. doi: 10.1083/jcb.202109038. Epub 2022 Apr 14. PubMed 35420640.
Backbone
  Vector backbone: pLVX
  Vector type: Mammalian Expression, Lentiviral
  Selectable markers: Puromycin
Growth in bacteria
  Bacterial resistance: Ampicillin, 100 μg/mL
  Growth temperature: 30°C
  Growth strain: NEB Stable
  Copy number: High Copy
Gene/Insert
  Gene/Insert name: RIP3
  Species: H. sapiens (human)
  Mutation: RHIM domain is removed
  Entrez Gene: RIPK3 (a.k.a. RIP3)
  Tag / fusion protein: Cry2 mCherry
  Cloning method: Ligation Independent Cloning
  Sequencing primers: 5′ TTGGTCACCTTCAGCTTGG
Terms and licenses: Academic/Nonprofit Terms; Industry Terms: Not Available to Industry
How to cite: pLVX-opto-hRIP3 dRHIM was a gift from Petr Broz (Addgene plasmid # 208788 ; http://n2t.net/addgene:208788 ; RRID:Addgene_208788)
