[The description below was written by a language model from this plasmid's Addgene catalogue record and pLannotate feature annotations shown in this document.]
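Description:
pLVX-opto-hRIP3 dRHIM is an HIV-1-based lentiviral transfer plasmid of about 13 kb, built on the pLVX backbone, for doxycycline-inducible expression of an optogenetic form of human RIPK3 (RIP3) in mammalian cells. In bacteria it is maintained through a high-copy ColE1/pUC-type origin and selected with ampicillin via the β-lactamase gene. The viral portion is flanked by two LTR regions and contains the Ψ packaging signal with a gag fragment, the Rev response element for Rev-dependent nuclear export of the genomic RNA, the cPPT/CTS, and a WPRE that enhances transcript expression.

This is an all-in-one Tet-On design with two divergently arranged units. In the direction of the viral genome, the human PGK promoter drives the Tet-On 3G transactivator, followed by an SV40 promoter driving puromycin N-acetyltransferase for selection of transduced cells. In the opposite orientation, the TRE3GS promoter, which is activated by Tet-On 3G only in the presence of doxycycline, drives a single fusion of RIPK3, the CRY2 photolyase homology region from Arabidopsis, and mCherry. An SV40 poly(A) signal is annotated just beyond this cassette. The catalogue entry states that the RHIM domain of RIPK3 has been removed, although the feature table labels the coding region simply as RIPK3 and does not mark the deletion.

According to the record, the construct inducibly expresses RHIM-deficient RIP3 fused to light-activatable Cry2, with mCherry allowing visualisation of the fusion. It belongs to a set of optogenetic activators of apoptosis, necroptosis and pyroptosis. RIPK3 is the necroptosis kinase and the RHIM normally mediates its homotypic interactions, so this variant presumably tests how far light-driven activation depends on that motif, although the record does not state this.
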