Features (pLannotate 1.2.2; 27 found; start..end, strand, type, name):
      1..589     +  rep_origin     ori: high-copy-number ColE1/pMB1/pBR322/pUC origin of replication
    772..864     +  CDS            lacI (fragment): lac repressor; lacI; The lac repressor binds to the lac operator to inhibit transcription in E. coli. This inhibition can be relieved by adding lactose or isopropyl-β-D-thiogalactopyranoside (IPTG).
    877..898     +  protein_bind   CAP binding site: CAP binding activates transcription in the presence of cAMP. E. coli catabolite activator protein
    913..943     +  promoter       lac promoter: promoter for the E. coli lac operon
    947..969     +  protein_bind   lac operator (fragment): The lac repressor binds to the lac operator to inhibit transcription in E. coli. This inhibition can be relieved by adding lactose or isopropyl-β-D-thiogalactopyranoside (IPTG). lac repressor encoded by lacI
   1119..1376    -  LTR            5' LTR (truncated): truncated 5' long terminal repeat (LTR) from HIV-1
   1424..1942    -  CDS            nef (fragment): NEF_HV1BR - Experimental evidence at protein level: Swiss-Prot protein existence level 1. Extracellular Nef protein targets CD4(+) T-lymphocytes for apoptosis by interacting with CXCR4 surface receptors (PubMed:14990729). From Human immunodeficiency virus type 1 group M subtype B (isolate BRU/LAI) (HIV-1).
   1959..2547    -  misc_feature   WPRE: woodchuck hepatitis virus posttranscriptional regulatory element
   2561..3160    -  CDS            PuroR: puromycin N-acetyltransferase; pac from Streptomyces alboniger; confers resistance to puromycin
   3169..3498    -  promoter       SV40 promoter: SV40 enhancer and early promoter
   3509..4255    -  CDS            Tet-On® 3G: modified rtTA protein that binds tightly to promoters containing the tet operator in the presence of doxycycline
   4274..4784    -  promoter       hPGK promoter: human phosphoglycerate kinase 1 promoter
   4801..5168    +  promoter       TRE3GS promoter: 3rd-generation Tet-responsive promoter that can be activated by binding of Tet-On® 3G, modified to eliminate binding sites for endogenous mammalian transcription factors
   5174..6727    +  CDS            RIPK3: RIPK3_HUMAN - Also known as RIP3 From Homo sapiens (Human).
   6752..8242    +  CDS            CRY2PHR: N-terminal photolyase homology region of Arabidopsis thaliana cryptochrome 2 binds to CIB1 upon exposure to blue light (Kennedy et al., 2010)
   8267..8974    +  CDS            mCherry: mCherry is a basic (constitutively fluorescent) red fluorescent protein published in 2004, derived from Discosoma sp.. It is reported to be a very rapidly-maturing monomer with low acid sensitivity.
   9183..9317    -  polyA_signal   SV40 poly(A) signal: SV40 polyadenylation signal
   9361..9476    -  misc_feature   cPPT/CTS: central polypurine tract and central termination sequence of HIV-1 (lacking the first T)
   9491..9591    -  CDS            Rev (fragment): human immunodeficiency virus 1 (HIV-1) Rev protein; rev; enhances nuclear export of unspliced and incompletely spliced viral mRNAs
   9968..10201   -  misc_feature   RRE: The Rev response element (RRE) of HIV-1 allows for Rev-dependent mRNA export from the nucleus to the cytoplasm.
  10376..10714   -  CDS            HIV-1 gag (fragment): gag protein from human immunodeficiency virus 1; gag
  10698..10823   -  misc_feature   HIV-1 Ψ: packaging signal of human immunodeficiency virus type 1
  10870..11127   -  LTR            5' LTR (truncated): truncated 5' long terminal repeat (LTR) from HIV-1
  11175..11504   -  CDS            nef (fragment): NEF_HV1BR - Experimental evidence at protein level: Swiss-Prot protein existence level 1. Extracellular Nef protein targets CD4(+) T-lymphocytes for apoptosis by interacting with CXCR4 surface receptors (PubMed:14990729). From Human immunodeficiency virus type 1 group M subtype B (isolate BRU/LAI) (HIV-1).
  11671..11805   -  polyA_signal   SV40 poly(A) signal: SV40 polyadenylation signal
  11853..11957   +  promoter       AmpR promoter: bla
  11958..12818   +  CDS            AmpR: β-lactamase; bla; confers resistance to ampicillin, carbenicillin, and related antibiotics
>Addgene plasmid #208788 | pLVX-opto-hRIP3 dRHIM | addgene full sequence | sequence record 412257 | Addgene NGS Result
TTGAGATCCTTTTTTTCTGCGCGTAATCTGCTGCTTGCAAACAAAAAAACCACCGCTACCAGCGGTGGTT
TGTTTGCCGGATCAAGAGCTACCAACTCTTTTTCCGAAGGTAACTGGCTTCAGCAGAGCGCAGATACCAA
ATACTGTTCTTCTAGTGTAGCCGTAGTTAGGCCACCACTTCAAGAACTCTGTAGCACCGCCTACATACCT
CGCTCTGCTAATCCTGTTACCAGTGGCTGCTGCCAGTGGCGATAAGTCGTGTCTTACCGGGTTGGACTCA
AGACGATAGTTACCGGATAAGGCGCAGCGGTCGGGCTGAACGGGGGGTTCGTGCACACAGCCCAGCTTGG
AGCGAACGACCTACACCGAACTGAGATACCTACAGCGTGAGCTATGAGAAAGCGCCACGCTTCCCGAAGG
GAGAAAGGCGGACAGGTATCCGGTAAGCGGCAGGGTCGGAACAGGAGAGCGCACGAGGGAGCTTCCAGGG
GGAAACGCCTGGTATCTTTATAGTCCTGTCGGGTTTCGCCACCTCTGACTTGAGCGTCGATTTTTGTGAT
GCTCGTCAGGGGGGCGGAGCCTATGGAAAAACGCCAGCAACGCGGCCTTTTTACGGTTCCTGGCCTTTTG
CTGGCCTTTTGCTCACATGTTCTTTCCTGCGTTATCCCCTGATTCTGTGGATAACCGTATTACCGCCTTT
GAGTGAGCTGATACCGCTCGCCGCAGCCGAACGACCGAGCGCAGCGAGTCAGTGAGCGAGGAAGCGGAAG
AGCGCCCAATACGCAAACCGCCTCTCCCCGCGCGTTGGCCGATTCATTAATGCAGCTGGCACGACAGGTT
TCCCGACTGGAAAGCGGGCAGTGAGCGCAACGCAATTAATGTGAGTTAGCTCACTCATTAGGCACCCCAG
GCTTTACACTTTATGCTTCCGGCTCGTATGTTGTGTGGAATTGTGAGCGGATAACAATTTCACACAGGAA
ACAGCTATGACCATGATTACGCCAAGCTCTAGCTAGAGGTCGACGGTAAACGCTAGCAATGTCAAGGCCT
CTCACTCTCTGATATTCATTTCTTTGCAAGTTATAAATACTGAATAATAAGATGACATGAACTACTACTG
CTAGAGATTTTCCACACTGACTAAAAGGGTCTGAGGGATCTCTAGTTACCAGAGTCACACAACAGACGGG
CACACACTACTTGAAGCACTCAAGGCAAGCTTTATTGAGGCTTAAGCAGTGGGTTCCCTAGTTAGCCAGA
GAGCTCCCAGGCTCAGATCTGGTCTAACCAGAGAGACCCAGTACAGGCAAAAAGCAGCTGCTTATATGCA
GGATCTGAGGGCTCGCCACTCCCCAGTCCCGCCCAGGCCACGCCTCCCTGGAAAGTCCCCAGCGGAAAGT
CCCTTGTAGCAAGCTCGATATCAGCAGTTCTTGAAGTACTCCGGATGCAGCTCTCGGGCCACGTGATGAA
ATGCTAGGCGGCTGTCAAACCTCCACTCTAACACTTCTCTCTCCGGGTCATCCATCCCATGCAGGCTCAC
AGGGTGTAACAAGCTGGTGTTCTCTCCTTTATTGGCCTCTTCTACCTTATCTGGCTCAACTGGTACTAGC
TTGTAGCACCATCCAAAGGTCAGTGGATATCTGACCCCTGGCCCTGGTGTGTAGTTCTGCTAATCAGGGA
AGTAGCCTTGTGTGTGGTAGATCCACAGATCAAGGATATCTTGTCTTCGTTGGGAGTGAATTAGCCCTTC
CAGTCCCCTCTTTTCTTTTAAAAAGTGGCTAAGATCTACAGCTGCCTTGTAAGTCATTGGTCTTAAAGGT
ACCTGAGGTGTGACTGGAAAACCCACCTCCTCCTCCTCTTGTGCTTCTAGCCAGGCACAATCAGCATTGG
TAGCTGCTGTATTGCTACTTGTGATTGCTCCATGTTTTTCTAGGTCTCGACTGCAGAATTAATTCCAGGC
GGGGAGGCGGCCCAAAGGGAGATCCGACTCGTCTGAGGGCGAAGGCGAAGACGCGGAAGAGGCCGCAGAG
CCGGCAGCAGGCCGCGGGAAGGAAGGTCCGCTGGATTGAGGGCCGAAGGGACGTAGCAGAAGGACGTCCC
GCGCAGAATCCAGGTGGCAACACAGGCGAGCAGCCATGGAAAGGACGTCAGCTTCCCCGACAACACCACG
GAATTGTCAGTGCCCAACAGCCGAGCCCCTGTCCAGCAGCGGGCAAGGCAGGCGGCGATGAGTTCCGCCG
TGGCAATAGGGAGGGGGAAAGCGAAAGTCCCGGAAAGGAGCTGACAGGTGGTGGCAATGCCCCAACCAGT
GGGGGTTGCGTCAGCAAACACAGTGCACACCACGCCACGTTGCCTGACAACGGGCCACAACTCCTCATAA
AGAGACAGCAACCAGGATTTATACAAGGAGGAGAAAATGAAAGCCATACGGGAAGCAATAGCATGATACA
AAGGCATTAAAGCAGCGTATCCACATAGCGTAAAAGGAGCAACATAGTTAAGAATACCAGTCAATCTTTC
ACAAATTTTGTAATCCAGAGGTTGATTGTTCCAGACGCGTTCAGGCACCGGGCTTGCGGGTCATGCACCA
GGTGCGCGGTCCTTCGGGCACCTCGACGTCGGCGGTGACGGTGAAGCCGAGCCGCTCGTAGAAGGGGAGG
TTGCGGGGCGCGGAGGTCTCCAGGAAGGCGGGCACCCCGGCGCGCTCGGCCGCCTCCACTCCGGGGAGCA
CGACGGCGCTGCCCAGACCCTTGCCCTGGTGGTCGGGCGAGACGCCGACGGTGGCCAGGAACCACGCGGG
CTCCTTGGGCCGGTGCGGCGCCAGGAGGCCTTCCATCTGTTGCTGCGCGGCCAGCCGGGAACCGCTCAAC
TCGGCCATGCGCGGGCCGATCTCGGCGAACACCGCCCCCGCTTCGACGCTCTCCGGCGTGGTCCAGACCG
CCACCGCGGCGCCGTCGTCCGCGACCCACACCTTGCCGATGTCGAGCCCGACGCGCGTGAGGAAGAGTTC
TTGCAGCTCGGTGACCCGCTCGATGTGGCGGTCCGGGTCGACGGTGTGGCGCGTGGCGGGGTAGTCGGCG
AACGCGGCGGCGAGGGTGCGTACGGCCCGGGGGACGTCGTCGCGGGTGGCGAGGCGCACCGTGGGCTTGT
ACTCGGTCATGGTCGCGTTTTGCAAAAGCCTAGGCCTCCAAAAAAGCCTCCTCACTACTTCTGGAATAGC
TCAGAGGCCGAGGCGGCCTCGGCCTCTGCATAAATAAAAAAAATTAGTCAGCCATGGGGCGGAGAATGGG
CGGAACTGGGCGGAGTTAGGGGCGGGATGGGCGGAGTTAGGGGCGGGACTATGGTTGCTGACTAATTGAG
ATGCATGCTTTGCATACTTCTGCCTGCTGGGGAGCCTGGGGACTTTCCACACCTGGTTGCTGACTAATTG
AGATGCATGCTTTGCATACTTCTGCCTGCTGGGGAGCCTGGGGACTTTCCACACCCTAACTGACACACAT
TCGCGCGTTTACCCGGGGAGCATGTCAAGGTCAAAATCGTCAAGAGCGTCAGCAGGCAGCATATCAAGGT
CAAAGTCGTCAAGGGCATCGGCTGGGAGCATGTCTAAGTCAAAATCGTCAAGGGCGTCGGTCGGCCCGCC
GCTTTCGCACTTTAGCTGTTTCTCCAGGCCACATATGATTAGTTCCAGGCCGAAAAGGAAGGCAGGTTCG
GCTCCCTGCCGGTCGAACAGCTCAATTGCTTGTTTCAGAAGTGGGGGCATAGAATCGGTGGTAGGTGTCT
CTCTTTCCTCTTTTGCTACTTGATGCTCCTGTTCCTCCAATACGCAGCCCAGTGTAAAGTGGCCCACGGC
GGACAGAGCGTACAGTGCGTTCTCCAGGGAGAAGCCTTGCTGACACAGGAACGCGAGCTGATTTTCCAGG
GTTTCGTACTGTTTCTCTGTTGGGCGGGTGCCGAGATGCACTTTAGCCCCGTCGCGATGTGAGAGGAGAG
CACAGCGGTATGACTTGGCGTTGTTCCGCAGAAAGTCTTGCCATGACTCGCCTTCCAGGGGGCAGGAGTG
GGTATGATGCCTGTCCAGCATCTCGATTGGCAGGGCATCGAGCAGGGCCCGCTTGTTCTTCACGTGCCAG
TACAGGGTAGGCTGCTCAACTCCCAGCTTTTGAGCGAGTTTCCTTGTCGTCAGGCCTTCGATACCGACTC
CATTGAGTAATTCCAGAGCAGAGTTTATGACTTTGCTCTTGTCCAGTCTAGACATGGTAATTCGATGATC
CCCCTGGGGAGAGAGGTCGGTGATTCGGTCAACGAGGGAGCCGACTGCCGACGTGCGCTCCGGAGGCTTG
CAGAATGCGGAACACCGCGCGGGCAGGAACAGGGCCCACACTACCGCCCCACACCCCGCCTCCCGCACCG
CCCCTTCCCGGCCGCTGCTCTCGGCGCGCCCTGCTGAGCAGCCGCTATTGGCCACAGCCCATCGCGGTCG
GCGCGCTGCCATTGCTCCCTGGCGCTGTCCGTCTGCGAGGGTACTAGTGAGACGTGCGGCTTCCGTTTGT
CACGTCCGGCACGCCGCGAACCGCAAGGAACCTTCCCGACTTAGGGGCGGAGCAGGAAGCGTCGCCGGGG
GGCCCACAAGGGTAGCGGCGAAGATCCGGGTGACGCTGCGAACGGACGTGAAGAATGTGCGAGACCCAGG
GTCGGCGCCGCTGCGTTTCCCGGAACCACGCCCAGAGCAGCCGCGTCCCTGCGCAAACCCAGGGCTGCCT
TGGAAAAGGCGCAACCCCAACCCCGTGGAATTATCACCTCGAGTTTACTCCCTATCAGTGATAGAGAACG
TATGAAGAGTTTACTCCCTATCAGTGATAGAGAACGTATGCAGACTTTACTCCCTATCAGTGATAGAGAA
CGTATAAGGAGTTTACTCCCTATCAGTGATAGAGAACGTATGACCAGTTTACTCCCTATCAGTGATAGAG
AACGTATCTACAGTTTACTCCCTATCAGTGATAGAGAACGTATATCCAGTTTACTCCCTATCAGTGATAG
AGAACGTATAAGCTTTGCTTATGTAAACCAGGGCGCCTATAAAAGAGTGCTGATTTTTTGAGTAAACTTC
AATTCCACAACACTTTTGTCTTATACCAACTTTCCGTACCACTTCCTACCCTCGTAAAGAATTATGTCGT
GCGTCAAGTTATGGCCCAGCGGTGCCCCCGCCCCCTTGGTGTCCATCGAGGAACTGGAGAACCAGGAGCT
CGTCGGCAAAGGCGGGTTCGGCACAGTGTTCCGGGCGCAACATAGGAAGTGGGGCTACGATGTGGCGGTC
AAGATCGTAAACTCGAAGGCGATATCCAGGGAGGTCAAGGCCATGGCAAGTCTGGATAACGAATTCGTGC
TGCGCCTAGAAGGGGTTATCGAGAAGGTGAACTGGGACCAAGATCCCAAGCCGGCTCTGGTGACTAAATT
CATGGAGAACGGCTCCTTGTCGGGGCTGCTGCAGTCCCAGTGCCCTCGGCCCTGGCCGCTCCTTTGCCGC
CTGCTGAAAGAAGTGGTGCTTGGGATGTTTTACCTGCACGACCAGAACCCGGTGCTCCTGCACCGGGACC
TCAAGCCATCCAACGTCCTGCTGGACCCAGAGCTGCACGTCAAGCTGGCAGATTTTGGCCTGTCCACATT
TCAGGGAGGCTCACAGTCAGGGACAGGGTCCGGGGAGCCAGGGGGCACCCTGGGCTACTTGGCCCCAGAA
CTGTTTGTTAACGTAAACCGGAAGGCCTCCACAGCCAGTGACGTCTACAGCTTCGGGATCCTAATGTGGG
CAGTGCTTGCTGGAAGAGAAGTTGAGTTGCCAACCGAACCATCACTCGTGTACGAAGCAGTGTGCAACAG
GCAGAACCGGCCTTCATTGGCTGAGCTGCCCCAAGCCGGGCCTGAGACTCCCGGCTTAGAAGGACTGAAG
GAGCTAATGCAGCTCTGCTGGAGCAGTGAGCCCAAGGACAGACCCTCCTTCCAGGAATGCCTACCAAAAA
CTGATGAAGTCTTCCAGATGGTGGAGAACAATATGAATGCTGCTGTCTCCACGGTAAAGGATTTCCTGTC
TCAGCTCAGGAGCAGCAATAGGAGATTTTCTATCCCAGAGTCAGGCCAAGGAGGGACAGAAATGGATGGC
TTTAGGAGAACCATAGAAAACCAGCACTCTCGTAATGATGTCATGGTTTCTGAGTGGCTAAACAAACTGA
ATCTAGAGGAGCCTCCCAGCTCTGTTCCTAAAAAATGCCCGAGCCTTACCAAGAGGAGCAGGGCACAAGA
GGAGCAGGTTCCACAAGCCTGGACAGCAGGCACATCTTCAGATTCGATGGCCCAACCTCCCCAGACTCCA
GAGACCTCAACTTTCAGAAACCAGATGCCCAGCCCTACCTCAACTGGAACACCAAGTCCTGGACCCCGAG
GGAATCAGGGGGCTGAGAGACAAGGCATGAACTGGTCCTGCAGGACCCCGGAGCCAAATCCAGTAACAGG
GCGACCGCTCGTTAACATATACAACTGCTCTGGGGTGCAAGTTGGAGACAACAACTACTTGACTATGCAA
CAGACAACTGCCTTGCCCACATGGGGCTTGGCACCTTCGGGCAAGGGGAGGGGCTTGCAGCACCCCCCAC
CAGTAGGTTCGCAAGAAGGCCCTAAAGATCCTGAAGCCTGGAGCAGGCCACAGGGTTGGTATAATCATAG
CGGGAAAGGAGGCGGCGGAAGCGGCGGTGGTAAGATGGACAAAAAGACTATAGTTTGGTTTAGAAGAGAC
CTAAGGATTGAGGATAATCCTGCATTAGCAGCAGCTGCTCACGAAGGATCTGTTTTTCCTGTCTTCATTT
GGTGTCCTGAAGAAGAAGGACAGTTTTATCCTGGAAGAGCTTCAAGATGGTGGATGAAACAATCACTTGC
TCACTTATCTCAATCCTTGAAGGCTCTTGGATCTGACCTCACTTTAATCAAAACCCACAACACGATTTCA
GCGATCTTGGATTGTATCCGCGTTACCGGTGCTACAAAAGTCGTCTTTAACCACCTCTATGATCCTGTTT
CGTTAGTTCGGGACCATACCGTAAAGGAGAAGCTGGTGGAACGTGGGATCTCTGTGCAAAGCTACAATGG
AGATCTATTGTATGAACCGTGGGAGATATACTGCGAAAAGGGCAAACCTTTTACGAGTTTCAATTCTTAC
TGGAAGAAATGCTTAGATATGTCGATTGAATCCGTTATGCTTCCTCCTCCTTGGCGGTTGATGCCAATAA
CTGCAGCGGCTGAAGCGATTTGGGCGTGTTCGATTGAAGAACTAGGGCTGGAGAATGAGGCCGAGAAACC
GAGCAATGCGTTGTTAACTAGAGCTTGGTCTCCAGGATGGAGCAATGCTGATAAGTTACTAAATGAGTTC
ATCGAGAAGCAGTTGATAGATTATGCAAAGAACAGCAAGAAAGTTGTTGGGAATTCTACTTCACTACTTT
CTCCGTATCTCCATTTCGGGGAAATAAGCGTCAGACACGTTTTCCAGTGTGCCCGGATGAAACAAATTAT
ATGGGCAAGAGATAAGAACAGTGAAGGAGAAGAAAGTGCAGATCTTTTTCTTAGGGGAATCGGTTTAAGA
GAGTATTCTCGGTATATATGTTTCAACTTCCCGTTTACTCACGAGCAATCGTTGTTGAGTCATCTTCGGT
TTTTCCCTTGGGATGCTGATGTTGATAAGTTCAAGGCCTGGAGACAAGGCAGGACCGGTTATCCGTTGGT
GGATGCCGGAATGAGAGAGCTTTGGGCTACCGGATGGATGCATAACAGAATAAGAGTGATTGTTTCAAGC
TTTGCTGTGAAGTTTCTTCTCCTTCCATGGAAATGGGGAATGAAGTATTTCTGGGATACACTTTTGGATG
CTGATTTGGAATGTGACATCCTTGGCTGGCAGTATATCTCTGGGAGTATCCCCGATGGCCACGAGCTTGA
TCGCTTGGACAATCCCGCGTTACAAGGCGCCAAATATGACCCAGAAGGTGAGTACATAAGGCAATGGCTT
CCCGAGCTTGCGAGATTGCCAACTGAATGGATCCATCATCCATGGGACGCTCCTTTAACCGTACTCAAAG
CTTCTGGTGTGGAACTCGGAACAAACTATGCGAAACCCATTGTAGACATCGACACAGCTCGTGAGCTACT
AGCTAAAGCTATTTCAAGAACCCGTGGAGCACAGATCATGATCGGAGCAGCAGCCCGGGATCCACCGGTC
GCCACCATGGTGAGCAAGGGCGAGGAGGATAACATGGCCATCATCAAGGAGTTCATGCGCTTCAAGGTGC
ACATGGAGGGCTCCGTGAACGGCCACGAGTTCGAGATCGAGGGCGAGGGCGAGGGCCGCCCCTACGAGGG
CACCCAGACCGCCAAGCTGAAGGTGACCAAGGGTGGCCCCCTGCCCTTCGCCTGGGACATCCTGTCCCCT
CAGTTCATGTACGGCTCCAAGGCCTACGTGAAGCACCCCGCCGACATCCCCGACTACTTGAAGCTGTCCT
TCCCCGAGGGCTTCAAGTGGGAGCGCGTGATGAACTTCGAGGACGGCGGCGTGGTGACCGTGACCCAGGA
CTCCTCCCTGCAGGACGGCGAGTTCATCTACAAGGTGAAGCTGCGCGGCACCAACTTCCCCTCCGACGGC
CCCGTAATGCAGAAGAAGACCATGGGCTGGGAGGCCTCCTCCGAGCGGATGTACCCCGAGGACGGCGCCC
TGAAGGGCGAGATCAAGCAGAGGCTGAAGCTGAAGGACGGCGGCCACTACGACGCTGAGGTCAAGACCAC
CTACAAGGCCAAGAAGCCCGTGCAGCTGCCCGGCGCCTACAACGTCAACATCAAGTTGGACATCACCTCC
CACAACGAGGACTACACCATCGTGGAACAGTACGAACGCGCCGAGGGCCGCCACTCCACCGGCGGCATGG
ACGAGCTGTACAAGTAAAATTCCCGTATACACCGGTGCCGGCGGATCCAGACCACCTCCCCTGCGAGCTA
AGCTGGACAGCCAATGACGGGTAAGAGAGTGACATTTTTCACTAACCTAAGACAGGAGGGCCGTCAGAGC
TACTGCCTAATCCAAAGACGGGTAAAAGTGATAAAAATGTATCACTCCAACCTAAGACAGGCGCAGCTTC
CGAGGGATTTGAGATCCAGACATGATAAGATACATTGATGAGTTTGGACAAACCAAAACTAGAATGCAGT
GAAAAAAATGCCTTATTTGTGAAATTTGTGATGCTATTGCCTTATTTGTAACCATTATAAGCTGCAATAA
ACAAGTTAAGTCGATAAACTGGATCTCTGCTGTCCCTGTAATAAACCCGAAAATTTTGAATTTTTGTAAT
TTGTTTTTGTAATTCTTTAGTTTGTATGTCTGTTGCTATTATGTCTACTATTCTTTCCCCTGCACTGTAC
CCCCCAATCCCCCCTTTTCTTTTAAAGGCGATACCGTCGAGATCCGTTCACTAATCGAATGGATCTGTCT
CTGTCTCTCTCTCCACCTTCTTCTTCTATTCCTTCGGGCCTGTCGGGTCCCCTCGGGGTTGGGAGGTGGG
TCTGAAACGATAATGGTGAATATCCCTGCCTAACTCTATTCACTATAGAAAGTACAGCAAAAACTATTCT
TAAACCTACCAAGCCTCCTACTATCATTATGAATAATTTTATATACCACAGCCAATTTGTTATGTTAAAC
CAATTCCACAAACTTGCCCATTTATCTAATTCCAATAATTCTTGTTCATTCTTTTCTTGCTGGTTTTGCG
ATTCTTCAATTAAGGAGTGTATTAAGCTTGTGTAATTGTTAATTTCTCTGTCCCACTCCATCCAGGTCGT
GTGATTCCAAATCTGTTCCAGAGATTTATTACTCCAACTAGCATTCCAAGGCACAGCAGTGGTGCAAATG
AGTTTTCCAGAGCAACCCCAAATCCCCAGGAGCTGTTGATCCTTTAGGTATCTTTCCACAGCCAGGATTC
TTGCCTGGAGCTGCTTGATGCCCCAGACTGTGAGTTGCAACAGATGCTGTTGCGCCTCAATAGCCCTCAG
CAAATTGTTCTGCTGCTGCACTATACCAGACAATAATTGTCTGGCCTGTACCGTCAGCGTCATTGACGCT
GCGCCCATAGTGCTTCCTGCTGCTCCCAAGAACCCAAGGAACAAAGCTCCTATTCCCACTGCTCTTTTTT
CTCTCTGCACCACTCTTCTCTTTGCCTTGGTGGGTGCTACTCCTAATGGTTCAATTTTTACTACTTTATA
TTTATATAATTCACTTCTCCAATTGTCCCTCATATCTCCTCCTCCAGGTCTGAAGATCAGCGGCCGGCCG
CTTGCTGTGCGGTGGTCTTACTTTTGTTTTGCTCTTCCTCTATCTTGTCTAAAGCTTCCTTGGTGTCTTT
TATCTCTATCCTTTGATGCACACAATAGAGGGTTGCTACTGTATTATATAATGATCTAAGTTCTTCTGAT
CCTGTCTGAAGGGATGGTTGTAGCTGTCCCAGTATTTGTCTACAGCCTTCTGATGTTTCTAACAGGCCAG
GATTAACTGCGAATCGTTCTAGCTCCCTGCTTGCCCATACTATATGTTTTAATTTATATTTTTTCTTTCC
CCCTGGCCTTAACCGAATTTTTTCCCATCGCGATCTAATTCTCCCCCGCTTAATACTGACGCTCTCGCAC
CCATCTCTCTCCTTCTAGCCTCCGCTAGTCAAAATTTTTGGCGTACTCACCAGTCGCCGCCCCTCGCCTC
TTGCCGTGCGCGCTTCAGCAAGCCGAGTCCTGCGTCGAGAGAGCTCCTCTGGTTTCCCTTTCGCTTTCAA
GTCCCTGTTCGGGCGCCACTGCTAGAGATTTTCCACACTGACTAAAAGGGTCTGAGGGATCTCTAGTTAC
CAGAGTCACACAACAGACGGGCACACACTACTTGAAGCACTCAAGGCAAGCTTTATTGAGGCTTAAGCAG
TGGGTTCCCTAGTTAGCCAGAGAGCTCCCAGGCTCAGATCTGGTCTAACCAGAGAGACCCAGTACAGGCA
AAAAGCAGCTGCTTATATGCAGGATCTGAGGGCTCGCCACTCCCCAGTCCCGCCCAGGCCACGCCTCCCT
GGAAAGTCCCCAGCGGAAAGTCCCTTGTAGCAAGCTCGATATCAGCAGTTCTTGAAGTACTCCGGATGCA
GCTCTCGGGCCACGTGATGAAATGCTAGGCGGCTGTCAAACCTCCACTCTAACACTTCTCTCTCCGGGTC
ATCCATCCCATGCAGGCTCACAGGGTGTAACAAGCTGGTGTTCTCTCCTTTATTGGCCTCTTCTACCTTA
TCTGGCTCAACTGGTACTAGCTTGTAGCACCATCCAAAGGTCAGTGGATATCTGACCCCTGGCCCTGGTG
TGTAGTTCTGCTAATCAGGGAAGTAGCCTTGTGTGTGGTAGATCCACAGATCAAGGATATCTTGTCTTCT
TTGGGAGTGAATTAGCCCTTCCAACTACTAAGTTTGTAGTACATATTTAACAAATACAATTTCTTTAAAA
TGAAAATAATTCAGAGGAATCACAGGTTTAGAGTAAATGAAACCACAGGTAATTGGCAGTGGTAATAGGG
TATGGGGTGGGAAGTTTGGGATGATTTTGGTTAGCTTGAGTTATCCAGTTGATCCAGACATGATAAGATA
CATTGATGAGTTTGGACAAACCACAACTAGAATGCAGTGAAAAAAATGCTTTATTTGTGAAATTTGTGAT
GCTATTGCTTTATTTGTAACCATTATAAGCTGCAATAAACAAGTTGATCTCCCGATCCGTCGACGTCAGG
TGGCACTTTTCGGGGAAATGTGCGCGGAACCCCTATTTGTTTATTTTTCTAAATACATTCAAATATGTAT
CCGCTCATGAGACAATAACCCTGATAAATGCTTCAATAATATTGAAAAAGGAAGAGTATGAGTATTCAAC
ATTTCCGTGTCGCCCTTATTCCCTTTTTTGCGGCATTTTGCCTTCCTGTTTTTGCTCACCCAGAAACGCT
GGTGAAAGTAAAAGATGCTGAAGATCAGTTGGGTGCACGAGTGGGTTACATCGAACTGGATCTCAACAGC
GGTAAGATCCTTGAGAGTTTTCGCCCCGAAGAACGTTTTCCAATGATGAGCACTTTTAAAGTTCTGCTAT
GTGGCGCGGTATTATCCCGTATTGACGCCGGGCAAGAGCAACTCGGTCGCCGCATACACTATTCTCAGAA
TGACTTGGTTGAGTACTCACCAGTCACAGAAAAGCATCTTACGGATGGCATGACAGTAAGAGAATTATGC
AGTGCTGCCATAACCATGAGTGATAACACTGCGGCCAACTTACTTCTGACAACGATCGGAGGACCGAAGG
AGCTAACCGCTTTTTTGCACAACATGGGGGATCATGTAACTCGCCTTGATCGTTGGGAACCGGAGCTGAA
TGAAGCCATACCAAACGACGAGCGTGACACCACGATGCCTGTAGCAATGGCAACAACGTTGCGCAAACTA
TTAACTGGCGAACTACTTACTCTAGCTTCCCGGCAACAATTAATAGACTGGATGGAGGCGGATAAAGTTG
CAGGACCACTTCTGCGCTCGGCCCTTCCGGCTGGCTGGTTTATTGCTGATAAATCTGGAGCCGGTGAGCG
TGGGTCTCGCGGTATCATTGCAGCACTGGGGCCAGATGGTAAGCCCTCCCGTATCGTAGTTATCTACACG
ACGGGGAGTCAGGCAACTATGGATGAACGAAATAGACAGATCGCTGAGATAGGTGCCTCACTGATTAAGC
ATTGGTAACTGTCAGACCAAGTTTACTCATATATACTTTAGATTGATTTAAAACTTCATTTTTAATTTAA
AAGGATCTAGGTGAAGATCCTTTTTGATAATCTCATGACCAAAATCCCTTAACGTGAGTTTTCGTTCCAC
TGAGCGTCAGACCCCGTAGAAAAGATCAAAGGATCTTC
